>Addgene plasmid #123017 | PYLR | addgene full sequence | sequence record 248861 | Addgene NGS Result
GTAAAACGACGGCCAGTGAATTGTAATACGACTCACTATAGGGCGAATTGGGCCCGACGTCGCATGCTCC
CGGCCGCCATGGCGGCCGCGGGAATTCGATTGATGGGGCAGGGGATGGAACAACGACTGCTACTCTTTTA
GCTCAAAAAATGATTCATCGTGGTTTCAAAGCAATAGATTTAGGTGCTAATCCTGTTTTAGTAAAAGAAG
GAATAGAAAAAGCGACAAAACAAGTTATAGCAAAACTTTTAGAAAAATCAAAACCAGTAATAACACAAGA
AGATATCGAAAATGTAGCTTCTATTTCTTCTGGAAGTAAAGAAATTGGAAAAATAATTGCTTTAGCAATG
CAAAAAGTAACCAAAAATGGTGTTATTAATGTTGACGAATCAAAAGGATTTGAAACTAAATTAGAAGTAG
TTGAAGGTATGCAATATGACAAAGGTTATGCTTCGCCTTATTTTGTTAATAATAGAGAAACTATGTCAGT
TGAATTAGAACAACCTTTAGTTTTAGTAACAGATCATAAAATAAATAATATTCAAGAAATTTTACATTTA
TTAGAAGAAGTAGTGAAACAAGGTAAGTCATTATTAATAATTGCTGATTCTGTAGAAAATGAAGTTACTA
GTATTTTAGTTATCAACAAAATGAAAGGGACATTTAATATAGTTGTTACTAATGCCCCTGGTTAATCACT
AGTGAATTCGCGGCCGCCTGCAGGTCGACCATATGGGAGAGCTCCCAACGCGTTGGATGCATAGCTTGAG
TATTCTATAGTGTCACCTAAATAGCTTGGCGTAATCATGGTCATAGCTGTTTCCTGTGTGAAATTGTTAT
CCGCTCACAATTCCACACAACATACGAGCCGGAAGCATAAAGTGTAAAGCCTGGGGTGCCTAATGAGTGA
GCTAACTCACATTAATTGCGTTGCGCTCACTGCCCGCTTTCCAGTCGGGAAACCTGTCGTGCCAGCTGCA
TTAATGAATCGGCCAACGCGCGGGGAGAGGCGGTTTGCGTATTGGGCGCTCTTCCGCTTCCTCGCTCACT
GACTCGCTGCGCTCGGTCGTTCGGCTGCGGCGAGCGGTATCAGCTCACTCAAAGGCGGTAATACGGTTAT
CCACAGAATCAGGGGATAACGCAGGAAAGAACATGTGAGCAAAAGGCCAGCAAAAGGCCAGGAACCGTAA
AAAGGCCGCGTTGCTGGCGTTTTTCCATAGGCTCCGCCCCCCTGACGAGCATCACAAAAATCGACGCTCA
AGTCAGAGGTGGCGAAACCCGACAGGACTATAAAGATACCAGGCGTTTCCCCCTGGAAGCTCCCTCGTGC
GCTCTCCTGTTCCGACCCTGCCGCTTACCGGATACCTGTCCGCCTTTCTCCCTTCGGGAAGCGTGGCGCT
TTCTCATAGCTCACGCTGTAGGTATCTCAGTTCGGTGTAGGTCGTTCGCTCCAAGCTGGGCTGTGTGCAC
GAACCCCCCGTTCAGCCCGACCGCTGCGCCTTATCCGGTAACTATCGTCTTGAGTCCAACCCGGTAAGAC
ACGACTTATCGCCACTGGCAGCAGCCACTGGTAACAGGATTAGCAGAGCGAGGTATGTAGGCGGTGCTAC
AGAGTTCTTGAAGTGGTGGCCTAACTACGGCTACACTAGAAGAACAGTATTTGGTATCTGCGCTCTGCTG
AAGCCAGTTACCTTCGGAAAAAGAGTTGGTAGCTCTTGATCCGGCAAACAAACCACCGCTGGTAGCGGTG
GTTTTTTTGTTTGCAAGCAGCAGATTACGCGCAGAAAAAAAGGATCTCAAGAAGATCCTTTGATCTTTTC
TACGGGGTCTGACGCTCAGTGGAACGAAAACTCACGTTAAGGGATTTTGGTCATGAGATTATCAAAAAGG
ATCTTCACCTAGATCCTTTTAAATTAAAAATGAAGTTTTAAATCAATCTAAAGTATATATGAGTAAACTT
GGTCTGACAGTTACCAATGCTTAATCAGTGAGGCACCTATCTCAGCGATCTGTCTATTTCGTTCATCCAT
AGTTGCCTGACTCCCCGTCGTGTAGATAACTACGATACGGGAGGGCTTACCATCTGGCCCCAGTGCTGCA
ATGATACCGCGAGACCCACGCTCACCGGCTCCAGATTTATCAGCAATAAACCAGCCAGCCGGAAGGGCCG
AGCGCAGAAGTGGTCCTGCAACTTTATCCGCCTCCATCCAGTCTATTAATTGTTGCCGGGAAGCTAGAGT
AAGTAGTTCGCCAGTTAATAGTTTGCGCAACGTTGTTGCCATTGCTACAGGCATCGTGGTGTCACGCTCG
TCGTTTGGTATGGCTTCATTCAGCTCCGGTTCCCAACGATCAAGGCGAGTTACATGATCCCCCATGTTGT
GCAAAAAAGCGGTTAGCTCCTTCGGTCCTCCGATCGTTGTCAGAAGTAAGTTGGCCGCAGTGTTATCACT
CATGGTTATGGCAGCACTGCATAATTCTCTTACTGTCATGCCATCCGTAAGATGCTTTTCTGTGACTGGT
GAGTACTCAACCAAGTCATTCTGAGAATAGTGTATGCGGCGACCGAGTTGCTCTTGCCCGGCGTCAATAC
GGGATAATACCGCGCCACATAGCAGAACTTTAAAAGTGCTCATCATTGGAAAACGTTCTTCGGGGCGAAA
ACTCTCAAGGATCTTACCGCTGTTGAGATCCAGTTCGATGTAACCCACTCGTGCACCCAACTGATCTTCA
GCATCTTTTACTTTCACCAGCGTTTCTGGGTGAGCAAAAACAGGAAGGCAAAATGCCGCAAAAAAGGGAA
TAAGGGCGACACGGAAATGTTGAATACTCATACTCTTCCTTTTTCAATATTATTGAAGCATTTATCAGGG
TTATTGTCTCATGAGCGGATACATATTTGAATGTATTTAGAAAAATAAACAAATAGGGGTTCCGCGCACA
TTTCCCCGAAAAGTGCCACCTGATGCGGTGTGAAATACCGCACAGATGCGTAAGGAGAAAATACCGCATC
AGGAAATTGTAAGCGTTAATATTTTGTTAAAATTCGCGTTAAATTTTTGTTAAATCAGCTCATTTTTTAA
CCAATAGGCCGAAATCGGCAAAATCCCTTATAAATCAAAAGAATAGACCGAGATAGGGT
[37 nt withheld, positions 3140-3176]
AAAGAACGTGGACTCCAACGTCAAAGG
[49 nt withheld, positions 3204-3252]
T
[91 nt withheld, positions 3254-3344]
G
[124 nt withheld, positions 3346-3469]
CCATTCGCCATTCAGGCTGCGCAACTGTTGGGAAGGGCGATCGGTGCGGGCCTCTTCGCTATTACGCCAG
CTGGCGAAAGGGGGATGTGCTGCAAGGCGATTAAGTTGGGTAACGCCAGGGTTTTCCCAGTCACGACGTT
Features (pLannotate 1.2.2; 14 found; start..end, strand, type, name):
     24..42      +  promoter       T7 promoter: promoter for bacteriophage T7 RNA polymerase
    102..692     +  CDS            groL (fragment): CH60_ACHLI - Also known as groEL From Acholeplasma laidlawii (strain PG-8A).
    700..762     -  CDS            VESPI_VESMG (fragment): Experimental evidence at protein level: Swiss-Prot protein existence level 1. Shows contractile activity on isolated ileum smooth muscle. From Vespa magnifica (Hornet).
    774..792     -  promoter       SP6 promoter: promoter for bacteriophage SP6 RNA polymerase
    834..850     -  protein_bind   lac operator: The lac repressor binds to the lac operator to inhibit transcription in E. coli. This inhibition can be relieved by adding lactose or isopropyl-β-D-thiogalactopyranoside (IPTG). lac repressor encoded by lacI
    858..888     -  promoter       lac promoter: promoter for the E. coli lac operon
    903..924     -  protein_bind   CAP binding site: CAP binding activates transcription in the presence of cAMP. E. coli catabolite activator protein
    937..1029    -  CDS            lacI (fragment): lac repressor; lacI; The lac repressor binds to the lac operator to inhibit transcription in E. coli. This inhibition can be relieved by adding lactose or isopropyl-β-D-thiogalactopyranoside (IPTG).
   1212..1800    -  rep_origin     ori: high-copy-number ColE1/pMB1/pBR322/pUC origin of replication
   1971..2831    -  CDS            AmpR: β-lactamase; bla; confers resistance to ampicillin, carbenicillin, and related antibiotics
   2832..2936    -  promoter       AmpR promoter: bla
   2963..3013    +  misc_feature   bom (fragment): basis of mobility region from pBR322
   3041..3469    -  rep_origin     f1 ori (sequence partly withheld): f1 bacteriophage origin of replication; arrow indicates direction of (+) strand synthesis
   3473..21      -  CDS            lacZα (fragment) (across the origin): LacZα fragment of β-galactosidase; lacZ fragment
