[The description below was written by a language model from this plasmid's Addgene catalogue record and pLannotate feature annotations shown in this document.]
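Description:
PYLR is a small bacterial cloning plasmid (about 3.6 kb in the sequenced record) built on the commercial pGEM-T Easy backbone. It serves as a reference template rather than an expression construct; its vector type is recorded as a molecular diagnostic assay control. It is maintained in E. coli at high copy number through a ColE1/pUC-type origin and selected with ampicillin via the β-lactamase gene and its native promoter. An f1 phage origin, which in principle allows single-stranded DNA production, is also present, as are short backbone remnants annotated as fragments of bom and lacI.

The insert is the chaperonin-60 (cpn60/groEL) universal target region from a phytoplasma, listed as 552 bp and introduced by T-vector cloning of a PCR product. The feature table identifies it as a groL fragment by similarity to the Acholeplasma laidlawii chaperonin, which fits the relatedness of these wall-less bacteria. The annotated span is slightly longer than the stated insert size. The fragment sits in the multiple cloning site, interrupting the lacZα coding region driven by the lac promoter, operator and CAP site, the arrangement that supports blue/white screening in this backbone. It is flanked by opposing T7 and SP6 promoters that could be used for in vitro transcription of either strand or as sequencing primer sites. A short hit to a hornet peptide next to the insert is almost certainly a spurious match to polylinker sequence.

The record gives the plasmid's use as a defined positive control during development of molecular diagnostic assays that detect phytoplasma bacteria through the cpn60 target. The specific phytoplasma strain or group is not stated beyond the alternative insert name.
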