Addgene plasmid #123017: PYLR
Purpose: contains the chaperonin-60 universal target from phytoplasma baceria; used as a control for development of molecular diagnostic assays
Depositing lab: Tim Dumonceaux. Depositing organization: Agriculture and Agri-Food Canada, Saskatoon, SK.
Backbone
  Vector backbone: pGEM-T Easy
  Backbone manufacturer: Promega
  Vector type: molecular diagnostic assay control
Growth in bacteria
  Bacterial resistance: Ampicillin, 100 μg/mL
  Growth temperature: 37°C
  Growth strain: DH5alpha
  Copy number: High Copy
Gene/Insert
  Gene/Insert name: chaperonin-60 universal target (alt name: KJ940010)
  Insert size (bp): 552
  Cloning method: Unknown
Terms and licenses: Academic/Nonprofit Terms; Industry Terms: Not Available to Industry
Depositor comments: Cloning method is T-vector cloning of a PCR product
How to cite: PYLR was a gift from Tim Dumonceaux (Addgene plasmid # 123017 ; http://n2t.net/addgene:123017 ; RRID:Addgene_123017)
