>Addgene plasmid #123017 | PYLR | depositor partial sequence | sequence record 234903 | pylr
GCTACTCTTTTAGCTCAAAAAATGATTCATCGTGGTTTCAAAGCAATAGATTTAGGTGCTAATCCTGTTT
TAGTAAAAGAAGGAATAGAAAAAGCGACAAAACAAGTTATAGCAAAACTTTTAGAAAAATCAAAACCAGT
AATAACACAAGAAGATATCGAAAATGTAGCTTCTATTTCTTCTGGAAGTAAAGAAATTGGAAAAATAATT
GCTTTAGCAATGCAAAAAGTAACCAAAAATGGTGTTATTAATGTTGACGAATCAAAAGGATTTGAAACTA
AATTAGAAGTAGTTGAAGGTATGCAATATGACAAAGGTTATGCTTCGCCTTATTTTGTTAATAATAGAGA
AACTATGTCAGTTGAATTAGAACAACCTTTAGTTTTAGTAACAGATCATAAAATAAATAATATTCAAGAA
ATTTTACATTTATTAGAAGAAGTAGTGAAACAAGGTAAGTCATTATTAATAATTGCTGATTCTGTAGAAA
ATGAAGTTACTAGTATTTTAGTTATCAACAAAATGAAAGGGACATTTAATATAGTTGTTACT
